Addgene plasmid #177340: pDS1209
Purpose: Expresses Aequorin in Candida albicans using the URA3 auxotrophic marker URA3
Depositing lab: Dominique Sanglard. Depositing organization: Universite de Lausanne (UNIL). Publication: Aequorin as a Useful Calcium-Sensing Reporter in Candida albicans. Sanglard D. J Fungi (Basel). 2021 Apr 20;7(4). pii: jof7040319. doi: 10.3390/jof7040319. PubMed 33924126.
Backbone
  Vector backbone: pGFP
  Vector type: Yeast Expression
  Selectable markers: URA3
Growth in bacteria
  Bacterial resistance: Ampicillin, 100 μg/mL
  Growth temperature: 37°C
  Growth strain: DH5alpha
  Copy number: High Copy
Gene/Insert
  Gene/Insert name: Aequorin
  Insert size (bp): 600
  Promoter: ACT1
  Cloning method: Restriction Enzyme; 5′ cloning site PstI (not destroyed); 3′ cloning site NheI (not destroyed)
  Sequencing primers: 5′ TATCTCGATATTAATATT; 3′ AATACTAACATAACTATA
Terms and licenses: Academic/Nonprofit Terms; Industry Terms: Not Available to Industry
How to cite: pDS1209 was a gift from Dominique Sanglard (Addgene plasmid # 177340 ; http://n2t.net/addgene:177340 ; RRID:Addgene_177340)
