[The description below was written by a language model from this plasmid's Addgene catalogue record and pLannotate feature annotations shown in this document.]
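Description:
pDS1209 is a yeast expression plasmid of 6,839 nt for producing the calcium-sensing photoprotein aequorin in Candida albicans. It is built on the pGFP backbone, which the feature table shows to be pBluescript-derived. The bacterial portion carries a high-copy ColE1/pUC origin, an f1 phage origin, and the AmpR β-lactamase gene for ampicillin selection in E. coli. It also retains remnants of the lac promoter/operator, lacZα and the multiple cloning site, flanked by T3 and T7 promoters. No yeast replication origin is annotated. Transformants are selected by URA3 complementation of uracil auxotrophy. The URA3 open reading frame was annotated by similarity to the S. cerevisiae protein, and the record does not state its species of origin.

The payload is an aequorin coding sequence of about 600 bp, matching Aequorea victoria AEQ1 and cloned between PstI and NheI sites. According to the catalogue entry it is driven by the ACT1 promoter. That promoter is not itself annotated, but it presumably lies in the unannotated region of roughly 1 kb upstream of the coding sequence. A short fragment resembling the CYC1 terminator follows the gene. Downstream are two fragments with homology to ribosomal protein S1 (RPS1) genes. Such a sequence could serve as a homology region for chromosomal integration, although the record does not say so. A very short "copia promoter" hit is most likely a spurious match.

Aequorin emits blue light when trace calcium triggers oxidation of its bound coelenterazine chromophore. The construct therefore serves as a luminescent reporter for monitoring intracellular calcium changes in C. albicans.
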