Features (pLannotate 1.2.2; 20 found; start..end, strand, type, name):
     16..108     +  CDS            lacI (fragment): lac repressor; lacI; The lac repressor binds to the lac operator to inhibit transcription in E. coli. This inhibition can be relieved by adding lactose or isopropyl-β-D-thiogalactopyranoside (IPTG).
    121..142     +  protein_bind   CAP binding site: CAP binding activates transcription in the presence of cAMP. E. coli catabolite activator protein
    157..187     +  promoter       lac promoter: promoter for the E. coli lac operon
    195..211     +  protein_bind   lac operator: The lac repressor binds to the lac operator to inhibit transcription in E. coli. This inhibition can be relieved by adding lactose or isopropyl-β-D-thiogalactopyranoside (IPTG). lac repressor encoded by lacI
    256..274     +  promoter       T3 promoter: promoter for bacteriophage T3 RNA polymerase
    286..306     -  misc_feature   MCS (fragment): pBluescript multiple cloning site
   1328..1915    +  CDS            AEQ1_AEQVI: Experimental evidence at protein level: Swiss-Prot protein existence level 1. Ca(2+)-dependent bioluminescence photoprotein. Displays an emission peak at 470 nm (blue light). Trace amounts of calcium ion trigger the intramolecular oxidation of the chromophore, coelenterazine into coelenteramide and CO(2) with the concomitant emission of light. From Aequorea victoria (Water jellyfish) (Mesonema victoria).
   1925..1984    +  terminator     CYC1 terminator (fragment): S. cerevisiae CYC1; transcription terminator for CYC1
   2010..2312    +  CDS            RPS1B (fragment): RS3A2_YEAST - Also known as PLC2, RPS10B. Experimental evidence at protein level: Swiss-Prot protein existence level 1. Component of the ribosome, a large ribonucleoprotein complex responsible for the synthesis of proteins in the cell. The small ribosomal subunit (SSU) binds messenger RNAs (mRNAs) and translates the encoded message by selecting cognate aminoacyl-transfer RNA (tRNA) molecules. The large subunit (LSU) contains the ribosomal catalytic site termed the peptidyl transferase center (PTC), which catalyzes the formation of peptide bonds, thereby polymerizing the amino acids delivered b
   2368..2832    +  CDS            RPS1 (fragment): RS3A_KLULA - Experimental evidence at protein level: Swiss-Prot protein existence level 1. From Kluyveromyces lactis (strain ATCC 8585 / CBS 2359 / DSM 70799 / NBRC 1267 / NRRL Y-1140 / WM37) (Yeast) (Candida sphaerica).
   2848..2868    -  misc_feature   MCS (fragment): pBluescript multiple cloning site
   2930..2946    +  promoter       copia promoter (fragment): strong promoter from the Drosophila transposable element copia (Sinclair et al., 1986)
   2998..3786    -  CDS            URA3: PYRF_YEAST - Experimental evidence at protein level: Swiss-Prot protein existence level 1. From Saccharomyces cerevisiae (strain ATCC 204508 / S288c) (Baker's yeast).
   4252..4275    -  misc_feature   MCS (fragment): pBluescript multiple cloning site
   4284..4302    -  promoter       T7 promoter: promoter for bacteriophage T7 RNA polymerase
   4305..4462    +  CDS            lacZα (fragment): LacZα fragment of β-galactosidase; lacZ fragment
   4493..4921    -  rep_origin     f1 ori (sequence partly withheld): f1 bacteriophage origin of replication; arrow indicates direction of (+) strand synthesis
   4948..5052    +  promoter       AmpR promoter: bla
   5053..5913    +  CDS            AmpR: β-lactamase; bla; confers resistance to ampicillin, carbenicillin, and related antibiotics
   6084..6672    +  rep_origin     ori: high-copy-number ColE1/pMB1/pBR322/pUC origin of replication
>Addgene plasmid #177340 | pDS1209 | addgene full sequence | sequence record 348599 | Addgene NGS Result
CGAGGAAGCGGAAGAGCGCCCAATACGCAAACCGCCTCTCCCCGCGCGTTGGCCGATTCATTAATGCAGC
TGGCACGACAGGTTTCCCGACTGGAAAGCGGGCAGTGAGCGCAACGCAATTAATGTGAGTTAGCTCACTC
ATTAGGCACCCCAGGCTTTACACTTTATGCTTCCGGCTCGTATGTTGTGTGGAATTGTGAGCGGATAACA
ATTTCACACAGGAAACAGCTATGACCATGATTACGCCAAGCTCGAAATTAACCCTCACTAAAGGGAACAA
AAGCTGGTACCGGGCCCCCCCTCGAGCTATTAAGATCACCAGCCTCGTTTATAATAAACTTAGTCTAATA
TTTCTTTTGGACCAAAATAGAAACTGTTCTCAGGTGGCAAAAAACAGCTTAAAGTCTGTGTTAAAAAAAG
ATCTCGGCTATGCCAATCAAAAAGGAGTGACATTATTATGTAAAAGAAGAAATGTTGTAATTCCGCGAAA
CAACAATTTTAATGCTTACTGTGCCGCCACCAATATCCTATGGCCAAGGGGCCTTTAAACATGCCACGGA
AATATACAGTCAAAGTAAACCTACTATGTCTTTAGAGCCTTCAGGATCAATTGTTTTTAAATGAATGACT
GCAAAACTAGAAAAGTAGCCTCTTACATAAGCAAGTCATTTGTACACCGAGAGTTTAGTAACCAGTGAAG
CAAGTATATCTGGCAAACCTGAAACTTATCTGTGAATTATAAAGCTCATAAGTAAAAAGTGTAGAAAAGA
AGATAAGGCAGACCAAATACAAATTTGCAACAGTACAACGAATATTTCAGCGTCAAAACTAGAGAATAAT
AAAGAAAACGATCTTTTCAAAAAGAAAAAACCTTTTAGTTTTCCTTTGTTGTTGTTGTGGGTGTGTGCTA
TTTATATTATATAGTTTACTCATAATACCATAAAATATTCGGTTTGATTAGGTTATTTTAATAAGCTAAT
TTGTTTCTAATCGTGTAATTTATGCTGTGTATATTAAGTAGTGTGTGCACTGCCCAAAAATGTTTGTTGT
TTATAGTCGGTTAAAGAGAAAAAAGAAAAAAAGATCCATACACACACGTTAATTAGTTGTTCAACGTAAT
ACACTCATATTTTGTTCTTATTTGCTTTCGGTCGCTGTTCTCACCAAGATTTATTGCCAACGAAACAATT
TTTTTTTATATATTTTCAGATTTTTCTTTTTTTCCTTTCCTTTCCTTTTCTAATTTTCACTCCTGGTTTT
CTTTCTTTCTTAGAAACATTATCTCGATATTAATATTAAAAAAATATAATCATTCAAACTGCAGAAAATG
ACAAGCAAACAATACTCAGTCAAGCTTACACCAGACTTCGACAACCCAAAATGGATTGGACGACACAAGC
ACATGTTTAATTTTCTTGATGTCAACCACAATGGAAGGATCTCTCTTGACGAGATGGTCTACAAGGCGTC
CGATATTGTTATAAACAATCTTGGAGCAACACCTGAACAAGCCAAACGTCACAAAGATGCTGTAGAAGCC
TTCTTCGGAGGAGCTGGAATGAAATACGGTGTAGAAACTGAATGGCCTGAATACATCGAAGGATGGAAAA
GATTGGCTTCCGAGGAATTGAAAAGGTATTCAAAAAACCAAATCACACTTATTCGTTTATGGGGTGATGC
ATTGTTCGATATCATTGACAAAGATCAAAATGGAGCCATTACATTGGATGAATGGAAAGCATACACCAAA
TCTGCTGGCATCATCCAATCGTCAGAAGATTGCGAGGAAACATTCAGAGTGTGCGATATTGATGAAAGTG
GACAGCTCGATGTTGATGAGATGACAAGACAACATTTAGGATTTTGGTACACCATGGATCCTGCTTGCGA
AAAGCTCTACGGTGGAGCTGTCCCCTAAGCTAGCGTCCCTATTTATTTTTTTATAGTTATGTTAGTATTA
AGAACGTTATTTATATTTCAAATTCGCGTAGATCCAACTCAAGTACAACATGGCTGTCGGTAAAAACAAG
AGATTGTCCAAAGGAAAGAAAGGATTAAAAAAGAAGGTCGTTGACCCATTCACCAGAAAAGATTGGTTTG
ACATCAAAGCTCCAACCACTTTTGAAAACAGAAATGTTGGTAAAACTTTGATCAACAGATCTACCGGTTT
AAAGAATGCCGCTGATGGCTTGAAAGGTAGAGTTTTCGAAGTTTGTTTGGCCGACTTACAAGGTTCCGAA
GACCACTCTTACAGAAAAATCAAATTGAGAGTTGATGAAGTCCAAGGTAAAAACTTGTTGACCAACTTCC
ATGAGGCCTCCATGGAGGCCTCATGGAGGCCTCATGGAGGCCTCATGGAGGCCTCATGGTTTGGATTTCA
CTTCTGACAAATTAAGATCATTGGTCAGAAAATGGCAATCATTAGTTGAAGCTAATGTCACTGTTAAAAC
TTCCGACGATTACGTTTTGAGAGTTTTTGCCATTGCTTTCACCAAAAGACAACCAAACCAAATCAAGAAA
ACTACTTACGCTCAATCCTCTAAATTGAGAGAAGTCAGAAAGAAGATGATTGAAATTATGCAAAGAGAAG
TTTCCAACTGTACTTTAGCTCAATTAACTTCCAAATTGATTCCAGAAGTCATTGGCCGTGAAATTGAAAA
ATCCACCCAAACCATTTTCCCATTACAAAATGTCCACATCAGAAAAGTCAAATTGTTGAAACAACCAAAA
TTCGACTTGGGTTCATTATTGGCTTTGCACGGTGAAGGTTCAACCGAAGAAAAAGGTAAGAAAGTTTCTT
CTGGTTTCAAAGATGTTGTTTTAGAATCTGTTTAAGGATAAGGATCTGGGGGATCCACTAGTTCTAGAAG
GACCACCTTTGATTGTAAATAGTAATAATTACCACCCTTATTTAATTATTTATTTAACTTATTTATTTAT
TTATTATACATATATACAAATCTAATAAAGTGAAAATCTCCCCCTTCACATTTATAATTGGCCAGTTTTT
TTCAAATAAGCATTCCAACCAGCATCTCTATACCTTTTACCTTCAATATCTGGATCTCTTCCTTTACCAA
ACAATCCTCTACCAACAATGATAATATCAGTTCCAGTGCTAACAACTTCATCAACAGTTCTATATTGTTG
TCCTAATCCATCACCTTTATCATCTAATCCAACTCCAGGTGTCATAATAAGCCAATCAAATCCTTCTTCT
TGTCCACCCATATCACGTTGGGCAATAAATCCAATAACAAATTCCTTATCGGATTTAGCAATTTCAACAG
TTTTTTGAGAATATTCTCCATATGCTAATGATCCCACTGATGATAATTCAGCTAACATCAATAACCCTCT
TGGCTCTTGGTTGGTGGTGGTTTCTTTAGCTCCCTGTTTTAATCCTTCAACTACTCCATTCCCAGTGACA
CCATGAGCATTAGTAATATCTGCCCAACTACTAATTTTATAAACTCCACCAATATATTGTTTCTTCACGG
TATTACCAATATCAGCAAATTTTCTATCTTCAAAAATCATAAATTGATGTTTACGTGAAAGTTCTAATAA
TGGTTCAATAGTGGATTCATAGGAAAAATCATTGATTATATCAATATGAGTCTTGATTAAGCATACATAA
GGACCCAATTTATCAATTAATTCAAGGAATTCCTTAGTGGTATCAACATCAATTGATGCACATAAATTGG
TTTTCTTCAGTTCCATTAATCGAAATAATCGTTGTGCTACTGGTGAGGCATGAGTTTCTGCTCTCTCACT
ATAGGTCTTAGTGTTGACTGTCATATCTTTTGTTTGCTATTTCTATTTCTATTTCTTTCTTCAACTGTAA
AAGGGGCGATATATAAACCAGTGTGTATGGGGTTGTTGCTCAGGAATTGATCAATGTTTAAAAGAATGGT
TGAAATCATCATTGAAGAACAAAAAAAAAGATTTTTTCTTTCATTATGTTATCTGTATAATATGCAGGAA
ATAAGATTGCAAAAAAATAGCCGTTTTTTTGGATACTATCAAACAAGAGGAATGACTAATACAGAATTAG
TGTTACGAATCAATGGCACTACAGCAACTTTCAACAAAATAATCTACGTTCAAAATATAATATATACTAT
TAAATAAAATCAAATAATAAAATAATTTTAAAGAAAGTAGTACCAGCTCTTTTTTTTGTTTCCGTTTATA
CCATCCAAATCAATTCCTATTAGTCGGGATCTAGGCCTGGCCAAGTCGGCCGCGGCCGCCACCGCGGTGG
AGCTCCAATTCGCCCTATAGTGAGTCGTATTACAATTCACTGGCCGTCGTTTTACAACGTCGTGACTGGG
AAAACCCTGGCGTTACCCAACTTAATCGCCTTGCAGCACATCCCCCTTTCGCCAGCTGGCGTAATAGCGA
AGAGGCCCGCACCGATCGCCCTTCCCAACAGTTGCGCAGCCTGAATGGCGAATGGAAATTGTAAGCGTTA
ATATTTTGTTAAAATTCGCGTTAAATTTTTGTTAAATCAGCTCATTTTTTAACCAATAGGCCGAAATCGG
CAAAATCCCTTATAAATCAAAAGAATAGACCGAGATAGGGT
[37 nt withheld, positions 4592-4628]
AAAGAACGTGGACTCCAACGTCAAAGG
[49 nt withheld, positions 4656-4704]
T
[91 nt withheld, positions 4706-4796]
G
[124 nt withheld, positions 4798-4921]
CAGGTGGCACTTTTCGGGGAAATGTGCGCGGAACCCCTATTTGTTTATTTTTCTAAATACATTCAAATAT
GTATCCGCTCATGAGACAATAACCCTGATAAATGCTTCAATAATATTGAAAAAGGAAGAGTATGAGTATT
CAACATTTCCGTGTCGCCCTTATTCCCTTTTTTGCGGCATTTTGCCTTCCTGTTTTTGCTCACCCAGAAA
CGCTGGTGAAAGTAAAAGATGCTGAAGATCAGTTGGGTGCACGAGTGGGTTACATCGAACTGGATCTCAA
CAGCGGTAAGATCCTTGAGAGTTTTCGCCCCGAAGAACGTTTTCCAATGATGAGCACTTTTAAAGTTCTG
CTATGTGGCGCGGTATTATCCCGTATTGACGCCGGGCAAGAGCAACTCGGTCGCCGCATACACTATTCTC
AGAATGACTTGGTTGAGTACTCACCAGTCACAGAAAAGCATCTTACGGATGGCATGACAGTAAGAGAATT
ATGCAGTGCTGCCATAACCATGAGTGATAACACTGCGGCCAACTTACTTCTGACAACGATCGGAGGACCG
AAGGAGCTAACCGCTTTTTTGCACAACATGGGGGATCATGTAACTCGCCTTGATCGTTGGGAACCGGAGC
TGAATGAAGCCATACCAAACGACGAGCGTGACACCACGATGCCTGTAGCAATGGCAACAACGTTGCGCAA
ACTATTAACTGGCGAACTACTTACTCTAGCTTCCCGGCAACAATTAATAGACTGGATGGAGGCGGATAAA
GTTGCAGGACCACTTCTGCGCTCGGCCCTTCCGGCTGGCTGGTTTATTGCTGATAAATCTGGAGCCGGTG
AGCGTGGGTCTCGCGGTATCATTGCAGCACTGGGGCCAGATGGTAAGCCCTCCCGTATCGTAGTTATCTA
CACGACGGGGAGTCAGGCAACTATGGATGAACGAAATAGACAGATCGCTGAGATAGGTGCCTCACTGATT
AAGCATTGGTAACTGTCAGACCAAGTTTACTCATATATACTTTAGATTGATTTAAAACTTCATTTTTAAT
TTAAAAGGATCTAGGTGAAGATCCTTTTTGATAATCTCATGACCAAAATCCCTTAACGTGAGTTTTCGTT
CCACTGAGCGTCAGACCCCGTAGAAAAGATCAAAGGATCTTCTTGAGATCCTTTTTTTCTGCGCGTAATC
TGCTGCTTGCAAACAAAAAAACCACCGCTACCAGCGGTGGTTTGTTTGCCGGATCAAGAGCTACCAACTC
TTTTTCCGAAGGTAACTGGCTTCAGCAGAGCGCAGATACCAAATACTGTTCTTCTAGTGTAGCCGTAGTT
AGGCCACCACTTCAAGAACTCTGTAGCACCGCCTACATACCTCGCTCTGCTAATCCTGTTACCAGTGGCT
GCTGCCAGTGGCGATAAGTCGTGTCTTACCGGGTTGGACTCAAGACGATAGTTACCGGATAAGGCGCAGC
GGTCGGGCTGAACGGGGGGTTCGTGCACACAGCCCAGCTTGGAGCGAACGACCTACACCGAACTGAGATA
CCTACAGCGTGAGCTATGAGAAAGCGCCACGCTTCCCGAAGGGAGAAAGGCGGACAGGTATCCGGTAAGC
GGCAGGGTCGGAACAGGAGAGCGCACGAGGGAGCTTCCAGGGGGAAACGCCTGGTATCTTTATAGTCCTG
TCGGGTTTCGCCACCTCTGACTTGAGCGTCGATTTTTGTGATGCTCGTCAGGGGGGCGGAGCCTATGGAA
AAACGCCAGCAACGCGGCCTTTTTACGGTTCCTGGCCTTTTGCTGGCCTTTTGCTCACATGTTCTTTCCT
GCGTTATCCCCTGATTCTGTGGATAACCGTATTACCGCCTTTGAGTGAGCTGATACCGCTCGCCGCAGCC
GAACGACCGAGCGCAGCGAGTCAGTGAG
